>Addgene plasmid #41618 | pCDNA3-hPXR-FL-K277Q | addgene partial sequence | sequence record 56169 | CMV-F 5'-CGCAAATGGGCGGTAGGCGTG-3'
AGAACCCACTGCTTACTGGCTTATCGAAATTAATACGACTCACTATAGGGAGACCCAAGCTTGGTACCGA
GCTCGGATCCATGGCAGTCACCAGGACTCACCACTTCAAGGAGGGGTCCCTCAGAGCACCTGCCATACCC
CTGCACAGTGCTGCGGCTGAGTTGGCTTCAAACCATCCAAGAGGCCCAGAAGCAAACCTGGAGGTGAGAC
CCAAAGAAAGCTGGGACCATGCTGACTTTGTACACTGTGAGGACACAGAGTCTGTTCCTGGAAAGCCCAG
TGTCAACGCAGATGAGGAAGTCGGAGGTCCCCAAATCTGCCGTGTATGTGGGGACAAGGCCACTGGCTAT
CACTTCAATGTCATGACATGTGAAGGATGCAAGGGCTTTTTCAGGAGGGCCATGAAACGCAACGCCCGGC
TGAGGTGCCCCTTCCGGAAGGGCGCCTGCGAGATCACCCGGAAGACCCGGCGACAGTGCCAGGCCTGCCG
CCTGCGCAAGTGCCTGGAGAGCGGCATGAAGAAGGAGATGATCATGTCCGACGAGGCCGTGGAGGAGAGG
CGGGCCTTGATCAAGCGGAAGAAAAGTGAACGGACAGGGACTCAGCCACTGGGAGTGCAGGGGCTGACAG
AGGAGCAGCGGATGATGATCAGGGAGCTGATGGACGCTCAGATGAAAACCTTTGACACTACCTTCTCCCA
TTTCAAGAATTTCCGGCTGCCAGGGGTGCTTAGCAGTGGCTGCGAGTTGCCAGAGTCTCTGCAGGCCCCA
TCGAGGGAAGAAGCTGCCAAGTGGAGCCAGGTCCGGAAAGATCTGTGCTCTTTGAAGGTCTCTCTGCAGC
TGCGGGGGGA
