>Addgene plasmid #41618 | pCDNA3-hPXR-FL-K277Q | addgene partial sequence | sequence record 56660 | BGH-rev 5'-TAGAAGGCACAGTCGAGG-3'
GAATAGGGCCCTCTAGATGCATGCTCGAGTCAGCTACCTGTGATGCCGAACAACTCCTGCATGAGGGGCG
TAGCAAAGGGGTGTATGTCCTGGATGCGCAGCAGCCGCTGGGTGTGCTGAGCATTGATGCTGCGGAGCTC
GGTGAGCATAGCCATGATCTTCAGGAACAAGAACCTATGAGCAGGCTGGGGCCGATTGCATTCAATGTAG
GACTTCAGAGTAATGGCGAATTGCTCCTGCAGCTGGTCCACCACGCGGTGCTGCAGCACACCTGGGCGGT
CTGGGGAGAAGAGGGAGATGGCCTGCATCAGCACATACTCCTCCTCATGCAGCTGCAGCTTCTTCAGCAT
GTAGTGGAATTTCAGCATGGGCTCCAGTAGAAGTTGCTGGAAGCCACCTGCAGTGTCTTCCAAGCAGTAG
GACAGCCGGCCACACTCCCAGGTTCCAGTCTCCGCGTTGAACACTGTGTTGAATCTCAGTTGACACAGCT
CGAAAGCGGCCCCCTGCAGCAGGGAGATCTGGTCCTCGATGGGCAAGTCCCTGAAGTAGGAGATGACTTT
GGCAAAGCTGATGATGCCTTTGAACATGTAGGTTGACATGTCAGCCATGTGGGGCAGCAGGGAGAAGATC
TCTTTCCCGCCACTGTCGGCTGGGGGTTTGTAGTTCCAGACACTGCCATCCTCCCCCCGCAGCTGCAGAG
AGACCTTCAAAGAGCACAGATCTTTCCGGACCTGGCTCCACTTGGCAGCTTCTTCCCTCGATGGGGCCTG
CAGAGACTCTGGCAACTCGCAGCCACTGCTAAGCACCCCTGGCAGCCGGAAATTCTTGAAATGGGAGAAG
GTAGTGTCAAAGGTTTTCATCTGAGCGTCCATCAGCTCCCTGATCATCATCCGCTGCTCCTCTGTCAGCC
CCTGCACTCCCAGTGGCTGA
