[The description below was written by a language model from this plasmid's Addgene catalogue record.]
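Description:
pCDNA3-hPXR-FL-K277Q is a mammalian expression plasmid built on the Invitrogen pCDNA3 backbone (about 5.4 kb), carrying a roughly 1.3 kb insert for a total size of about 6.7 kb. It is propagated in E. coli as a high-copy plasmid under ampicillin selection. It also carries a neomycin resistance marker, so transfected mammalian cells can be selected with G418, for example to make stable lines. No feature table accompanies the record, so the backbone elements are known only from the catalogue fields and the general layout of pCDNA3.

The insert is the full-length human pregnane X receptor (PXR, also called SXR; gene NR1I2), covering amino acids 1–434 and derived from a wild-type hPXR cDNA. PXR is a nuclear receptor that senses xenobiotics and regulates genes involved in drug metabolism and transport. Expression is driven by the strong constitutive CMV promoter. The listed 3′ sequencing primer (BGH-rev) is consistent with the bovine growth hormone polyadenylation region that lies downstream of the pCDNA3 cloning site. No epitope tag or reporter is recorded.

The engineered change is K277Q, a lysine-to-glutamine substitution confirmed by sequencing. Such substitutions are commonly used to remove a modifiable lysine or to mimic its acetylated state, but the record does not state why it was made here. The coding sequence also carries an N10D difference relative to the GenBank reference protein, which the depositor notes as a feature of the clone. The plasmid is suited to transient or stable expression of this PXR point mutant in mammalian cells, for instance for comparison with the wild-type receptor in functional assays.
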