Addgene plasmid #41618: pCDNA3-hPXR-FL-K277Q
Depositing lab: Sridhar Mani. Depositing organization: Albert Einstein College of Medicine.
Backbone
  Vector backbone: pCDNA3
  Backbone manufacturer: Invitrogen
  Backbone size w/o insert (bp): 5400
  Total vector size (bp): 6700
  Vector type: Mammalian Expression
  Selectable markers: Neomycin (select with G418)
Growth in bacteria
  Bacterial resistance: Ampicillin, 100 μg/mL
  Growth temperature: 37°C
  Growth strain: DH5alpha
  Copy number: High Copy
Gene/Insert
  Gene/Insert name: hPXR-FL-K277Q (alt names: PXR; NR1I2; SXR)
  Species: H. sapiens (human)
  Insert size (bp): 1300
  Mutation: N10D and K277Q
  GenBank ID: AF061056.1 AAD05436.1
  Entrez Gene: NR1I2 (a.k.a. BXR, ONR1, PAR, PAR1, PAR2, PARq, PRR, PXR, SAR, SXR)
  Promoter: CMV
  Cloning method: Unknown
  Sequencing primers: 5′ CMV-F; 3′ BGH-rev
Resource information
  A portion of this plasmid was derived from a plasmid made by: Wild-type hPXR cDNA acquired from Ronald Evans (Salk Institute, La Jolla, CA)
Terms and licenses: Academic/Nonprofit Terms; Industry Terms: Not Available to Industry
Depositor comments: Full length (aa 1-434) human PXR was cloned into pCDNA3. Mutations were made and confirmed by sequencing. PXR sequence contains N10D mutation when compared to GenBank entry AAD05436.1 (NP_003880.3)
How to cite: pCDNA3-hPXR-FL-K277Q was a gift from Sridhar Mani (Addgene plasmid # 41618 ; http://n2t.net/addgene:41618 ; RRID:Addgene_41618)
